Addgene plasmid #18815: Chx10 (3kb proximal 5' region)-GFP-IRES-AP
Depositing lab: Connie Cepko. Publication: A core paired-type and POU homeodomain-containing transcription factor program drives retinal bipolar cell gene expression. Kim DS, Matsuda T, Cepko CL. J Neurosci. 2008 Jul 30. 28(31):7748-64. 10.1523/JNEUROSCI.0397-08.2008 PubMed 18667607.
Backbone
  Vector backbone: pCAGEN
  Vector type: Mammalian Expression
Growth in bacteria
  Bacterial resistance: Ampicillin, 100 μg/mL
  Growth temperature: 37°C
  Growth strain: DH5alpha
  Copy number: High Copy
Gene/Insert
  Gene/Insert name: Chx10 (3kb proximal 5' region)-GFP-IRES-AP
  Cloning method: Restriction Enzyme
  Sequencing primers: 5′ n/a
Terms and licenses: Academic/Nonprofit Terms; Industry Terms: Not Available to Industry
Depositor comments: also known as RP23-240D15gg1_8101221_gia4, Kim, D.S., Matsuda, T., and Cepko, C.L. (2008) A core paired-type and POU homeodomain-containing transcription factor program drives retinal bipolar cell gene expression. J. Neurosci. In press.
How to cite: Chx10 (3kb proximal 5' region)-GFP-IRES-AP was a gift from Connie Cepko (Addgene plasmid # 18815 ; http://n2t.net/addgene:18815 ; RRID:Addgene_18815)
