[The description below was written by a language model from this plasmid's Addgene catalogue record.]
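Description:
Chx10 (3kb proximal 5' region)-GFP-IRES-AP is a mammalian expression plasmid built on the pCAGEN backbone and designed as a transcriptional reporter for regulatory DNA from the Chx10 locus. It is propagated in E. coli as a high-copy plasmid under ampicillin selection. The record does not list a mammalian selection marker, and no feature table or sequence annotation is provided, so details such as the origin of replication, polyadenylation signal, and whether any of the CAG promoter elements of the parent vector remain are not stated.

As the name indicates, the insert consists of roughly 3 kb of the proximal 5' flanking region of Chx10 placed upstream of a bicistronic reporter cassette, GFP-IRES-AP. In this arrangement the Chx10 upstream sequence is the element under test. If it carries promoter or enhancer activity in a given cell type, it drives a single transcript from which GFP is translated in the usual cap-dependent way, while the internal ribosome entry site allows independent translation of the second reporter, AP (conventionally alkaline phosphatase). The two readouts complement each other, with GFP giving direct fluorescence and AP allowing sensitive histochemical staining. The species of origin of the genomic fragment is not given, although a depositor comment gives an alternative name that appears to refer to a BAC clone.

Chx10 is a homeodomain transcription factor gene associated with retinal bipolar cells, and the linked publication concerns the transcription factor program that controls bipolar cell gene expression. The construct is therefore best understood as a tool for mapping cis-regulatory activity of the Chx10 upstream region in retinal cells. The record does not state the delivery method.
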