>Addgene plasmid #18815 | Chx10 (3kb proximal 5' region)-GFP-IRES-AP | addgene partial sequence | sequence record 24705 | DK060425_1 5'-TCCTTAAACCTGTCTTGTAA-3'
GCAGGGNNGACATTCGCGTGGCAGGAGCTTGAAATATCTGGTCACACTGAATGCAAAATCAGGGAGCAGC
GACTGATGGACGTGTGTTGCTGCTTAGTGCCTTCCTCTTTATTTTATTTATGTTTTATGTATATTTATAT
ACACATGTATTTGTGTGTATGTACACACACACACACACACACACACACACACACACACACACACACACAC
ACATTCTATATGTATGTCAGCACCCAAGGGAGCCAGAAGAGGGCACTGGATCCTCTGGAACTGGAGTTAC
TGACAGTTGTCAGTCACCAGTGTGGATGCTGGCCATCACACTCAGGACCTCTGGAAAGAGCAATGTGTCC
AGCCCAGCTTTCTTACTTATAGAATCAAGGATCTCAGCCAGGACATGGTATCACTCACAGTGAGAGTGTC
TCTCCACCTCAACTCCTGCAATCAAGATAATTTTCCAGGGCTTGAAGAGATGGCTCTGGCAGTGAAGATT
ACTCGCTACTATTACAGAGTTTGGTTCCCAACACTCGCATCAGACAGCTCATAACTGCCCACGACTCCGG
TTGAAGGGATCTGATGCAGGCTTCTGGCCTCCAGGGGCAGCTCTACTCCCATATGGCACACCCCTACACA
GAGACACATGAATGAAATCAAACACATACATACAAATAAGAAATATTTTAAGAGGGGACCCCCNAANCCC
GGGGGGCNCCTGCCCCCNGGTGATCTATTCGGTAGGGGNNTGNCAAACTATCACACAGNTAGCACANCAG
GCCAAAACTGCTGCTCCCTGANTAAGTCGCTGCNGCACTCTCCTGGGCNGGTGGANANCCNTNCNGGGGT
NACATTACNAC
